Addgene plasmid #172062: pACUH-GFP1-10 sec
Purpose: UAS vector to express GFP1-10 in the ER lumen
Depositing lab: Daichi Kamiyama. Depositing organization: University of Georgia. Publication: Cell-type-specific, multicolor labeling of endogenous proteins with split fluorescent protein tags in Drosophila. Kamiyama R, Banzai K, Liu P, Marar A, Tamura R, Jiang F, Fitch MA, Xie J, Kamiyama D. Proc Natl Acad Sci U S A. 2021 Jun 8;118(23). pii: 2024690118. doi: 10.1073/pnas.2024690118. PubMed 34074768.
Backbone
  Vector backbone: pACUH
  Backbone manufacturer: Yuh-Nung Jan
  Backbone size w/o insert (bp): 9336
  Total vector size (bp): 10049
  Vector type: Insect Expression
Growth in bacteria
  Bacterial resistance: Ampicillin, 100 μg/mL
  Growth temperature: 37°C
  Growth strain: DH5alpha
  Copy number: High Copy
Gene/Insert
  Gene/Insert name: GFP1-10 sec
  Species: D. melanogaster (fly)
  Insert size (bp): 708
  Cloning method: Ligation Independent Cloning
  Sequencing primers: 5′ TAACCAGCAACCAAGTAAAT; 3′ GCTTTAAATCTCTGTAGGTAGTTTGTC
Terms and licenses: Academic/Nonprofit Terms; Industry Terms: Not Available to Industry
How to cite: pACUH-GFP1-10 sec was a gift from Daichi Kamiyama (Addgene plasmid # 172062 ; http://n2t.net/addgene:172062 ; RRID:Addgene_172062)
