[The description below was written by a language model from this plasmid's Addgene catalogue record and pLannotate feature annotations shown in this document.]
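Description:
pACUH-GFP1-10 sec is a Drosophila transgenesis and expression plasmid built on the pACUH backbone, designed to place the large fragment of split GFP in the lumen of the endoplasmic reticulum under Gal4 control. In bacteria it is maintained as a high-copy plasmid through a ColE1/pUC-type origin and selected with ampicillin via the β-lactamase gene. For fly work the annotation shows P element 5' and 3' ends, a φC31 attB site, and a mini-white gene. Together these allow germline integration, by transposition or by site-specific recombination into an attP landing site, with transformants recognised by restored eye pigmentation.

The expression cassette begins with two adjacent 5X UAS blocks, giving ten Gal4-binding sites, followed by the Drosophila hsp70 minimal promoter. Downstream is a short fragment matching fly calreticulin, placed immediately before the GFP(1-10) coding sequence. This presumably serves as the signal peptide that routes the protein into the secretory pathway, in keeping with the stated ER-lumen targeting, although the record does not say whether a retention motif is present. The transcript is completed by an SV40 3' region containing the small t intron and the polyadenylation signal. The T antigen and NLS annotations here are incidental matches within this untranslated segment.

GFP(1-10) comprises the first ten β-strands of superfolder GFP and is non-fluorescent until it associates with the short GFP11 strand. When a Gal4 driver expresses this fragment in chosen cells, endogenous secretory or luminal proteins tagged with GFP11 become fluorescent only in those cells, which allows cell-type-specific labelling of native proteins. The sequenced record is slightly shorter than the catalogued total size.
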