Features (pLannotate 1.2.2; 25 found; start..end, strand, type, name):
      1..229     -  CDS            mini-white (fragment): Drosophila white gene eye color pigment; white; This is a modified version of the white gene lacking part of the first intron.
    235..823     -  rep_origin     ori: high-copy-number ColE1/pMB1/pBR322/pUC origin of replication
    994..1854    -  CDS            AmpR: β-lactamase; bla; confers resistance to ampicillin, carbenicillin, and related antibiotics
   1855..1959    -  promoter       AmpR promoter: bla
   2054..2089    +  CDS            rop (fragment): Rop protein, which maintains plasmids at low copy number; rop
   2191..2241    +  misc_feature   bom (fragment): basis of mobility region from pBR322
   2434..2503    -  protein_bind   attB: attB site for the φC31 integrase (Groth et al., 2000) phage φC31 integrase
   2523..2545    +  misc_feature   bom (fragment): basis of mobility region from pBR322
   2544..3047    -  gene           mini-white (fragment): white; This modified version of the white gene lacks part of the first intron.
   3047..3279    -  misc_feature   P element 3' end: P element 3' end
   3342..3361    -  misc_feature   MCS (fragment): pUC18/19 multiple cloning site
   3360..3454    +  protein_bind   5X UAS: five tandem copies of the "ScaI site" 17-mer CGGAGTACTGTCCTCCG, an upstream activating sequence (UAS) that efficiently binds yeast Gal4 (Webster et al., 1988; Pfeiffer et al., 2010) GAL4
   3458..3479    -  misc_feature   MCS (fragment): pUC18/19 multiple cloning site
   3478..3572    +  protein_bind   5X UAS: five tandem copies of the "ScaI site" 17-mer CGGAGTACTGTCCTCCG, an upstream activating sequence (UAS) that efficiently binds yeast Gal4 (Webster et al., 1988; Pfeiffer et al., 2010) GAL4
   3591..3829    +  promoter       hsp70 promoter: Drosophila melanogaster hsp70Bb promoter
   3861..3923    +  CDS            Calr (fragment): CALR_DROME - Also known as Crc From Drosophila melanogaster (Fruit fly).
   3930..4571    +  CDS            GFP(1-10): fragment of superfolder GFP consisting of the first 10 β-strands associates with GFP11, the 11th β-strand, to reconstitute fluorescent GFP (Cabantous et al., 2005; Kamiyama et al., 2016)
   4603..4677    +  CDS            small t antigen (fragment): SV40 (simian virus 40) small t antigen
   4679..4744    +  intron         small t intron: SV40 (simian virus 40) small t antigen intron
   4874..4894    +  CDS            SV40 NLS: nuclear localization signal of SV40 (simian virus 40) large T antigen
   4901..5035    +  CDS            LT_POVHA (fragment): Protein inferred from homology: Swiss-Prot protein existence level 3. Isoform large T antigen is a key early protein essential for both driving viral replication and inducing cellular transformation. Plays a role in viral genome replication by driving entry of quiescent cells into the cell cycle and by autoregulating the synthesis of viral early mRNA. Displays highly oncogenic activities by corrupting the host cellular checkpoint mechanisms that guard cell division and the transcription, replication, and repair of DNA. Participates in the modulation of cellular gene expression preceeding viral
   5060..5143    +  CDS            large T antigen (fragment): large T antigen from SV40 (simian virus 40)
   5166..5300    +  polyA_signal   SV40 poly(A) signal: SV40 polyadenylation signal
   5318..9437    +  gene           mini-white: white; This modified version of the white gene lacks part of the first intron.
   9448..10033   -  misc_feature   P element 5' end: No description available
>Addgene plasmid #172062 | pACUH-GFP1-10 sec | addgene full sequence | sequence record 337878 | Addgene NGS Result
GGCCAGACCCACGTAGTCCAGCGGCAGATCGGCGGCGGAGAAGTTAAGCGTCTCCAGGATGACCTTGCCC
GAACTGGGGCACGTGGTGTTCGACGATGTGCAGCTAATTTCGCCCGGCTCCACGTCCGCCCATTGGTTAA
TCAGCAGACCCTCGTTGGCGTAACGGAACCATGAGAGGTACGACAACCATTTGAGGTATACTGGCACCGA
GCCCGAGTTCAAGAAGAAGGCGTTTTTCCATAGGCTCCGCCCCCCTGACGAGCATCACAAAAATCGACGC
TCAAGTCAGAGGTGGCGAAACCCGACAGGACTATAAAGATACCAGGCGTTTCCCCCTGGAAGCTCCCTCG
TGCGCTCTCCTGTTCCGACCCTGCCGCTTACCGGATACCTGTCCGCCTTTCTCCCTTCGGGAAGCGTGGC
GCTTTCTCATAGCTCACGCTGTAGGTATCTCAGTTCGGTGTAGGTCGTTCGCTCCAAGCTGGGCTGTGTG
CACGAACCCCCCGTTCAGCCCGACCGCTGCGCCTTATCCGGTAACTATCGTCTTGAGTCCAACCCGGTAA
GACACGACTTATCGCCACTGGCAGCAGCCACTGGTAACAGGATTAGCAGAGCGAGGTATGTAGGCGGTGC
TACAGAGTTCTTGAAGTGGTGGCCTAACTACGGCTACACTAGAAGAACAGTATTTGGTATCTGCGCTCTG
CTGAAGCCAGTTACCTTCGGAAAAAGAGTTGGTAGCTCTTGATCCGGCAAACAAACCACCGCTGGTAGCG
GTGGTTTTTTTGTTTGCAAGCAGCAGATTACGCGCAGAAAAAAAGGATCTCAAGAAGATCCTTTGATCTT
TTCTACGGGGTCTGACGCTCAGTGGAACGAAAACTCACGTTAAGGGATTTTGGTCATGAGATTATCAAAA
AGGATCTTCACCTAGATCCTTTTAAATTAAAAATGAAGTTTTAAATCAATCTAAAGTATATATGAGTAAA
CTTGGTCTGACAGTTACCAATGCTTAATCAGTGAGGCACCTATCTCAGCGATCTGTCTATTTCGTTCATC
CATAGTTGCCTGACTCCCCGTCGTGTAGATAACTACGATACGGGAGGGCTTACCATCTGGCCCCAGTGCT
GCAATGATACCGCGAGACCCACGCTCACCGGCTCCAGATTTATCAGCAATAAACCAGCCAGCCGGAAGGG
CCGAGCGCAGAAGTGGTCCTGCAACTTTATCCGCCTCCATCCAGTCTATTAATTGTTGCCGGGAAGCTAG
AGTAAGTAGTTCGCCAGTTAATAGTTTGCGCAACGTTGTTGCCATTGCTACAGGCATCGTGGTGTCACGC
TCGTCGTTTGGTATGGCTTCATTCAGCTCCGGTTCCCAACGATCAAGGCGAGTTACATGATCCCCCATGT
TGTGCAAAAAAGCGGTTAGCTCCTTCGGTCCTCCGATCGTTGTCAGAAGTAAGTTGGCCGCAGTGTTATC
ACTCATGGTTATGGCAGCACTGCATAATTCTCTTACTGTCATGCCATCCGTAAGATGCTTTTCTGTGACT
GGTGAGTACTCAACCAAGTCATTCTGAGAATAGTGTATGCGGCGACCGAGTTGCTCTTGCCCGGCGTCAA
TACGGGATAATACCGCGCCACATAGCAGAACTTTAAAAGTGCTCATCATTGGAAAACGTTCTTCGGGGCG
AAAACTCTCAAGGATCTTACCGCTGTTGAGATCCAGTTCGATGTAACCCACTCGTGCACCCAACTGATCT
TCAGCATCTTTTACTTTCACCAGCGTTTCTGGGTGAGCAAAAACAGGAAGGCAAAATGCCGCAAAAAAGG
GAATAAGGGCGACACGGAAATGTTGAATACTCATACTCTTCCTTTTTCAATATTATTGAAGCATTTATCA
GGGTTATTGTCTCATGAGCGGATACATATTTGAATGTATTTAGAAAAATAAACAAATAGGGGTTCCGCGC
ACATTTCCCCGAAAAGTGCCACCTGACGTCTAAGAAACCATTATTATCATGACATTAACCTATAAAAATA
GGCGTATCACGAGGCCCTTTCGTCTCGCGCGTTTCGGTGATGACGGTGAAAACCTCTGACACATGCAGCT
CCCGGAGACGGTCACAGCTTGTCTGTAAGCGGATGCCGGGAGCAGACAAGCCCGTCAGGGCGCGTCAGCG
GGTGTTGGCGGGTGTCGGGGCTGGCTTAACTATGCGGCATCAGAGCAGATTGTACTGAGAGTGCACCATA
TCGACATGCCCGCCGTGACCGTCGAGAACCCGCTGACGCTGCCCCGCGTATCCGCACCCGCCGACGCCGT
CGCACGTCCCGTGCTCACCGTGACCACCGCGCCCAGCGGTTTCGAGGGCGAGGGCTTCCCGGTGCGCCGC
GCGTTCGCCGGGATCAACTACCGCCACCTCGACCCGTTCATCATGATGGACCAGATGGGTGAGGTGGAGT
ACGCGCCCGGGGAGCCCAAGGGCACGCCCTGGCACCCGCACCGCGGCTTCGAGACCGTGACCTACATCGT
CGATATGCGGTGTGAAATACCGCACCGAATCGCGCGGAACTAACGACAGTCGCTCCAAGGTCGTCGAACA
AAAGGTGAATGTGTTGCGGAGAGCGGGTGGGAGACAGCGAAAGAGCAACTACGAAACGTGGTGTGGTGGA
GGTGAATTATGAAGAGGGCGCGCGATTTGAAAAGTATGTATATAAAAAATATATCCCGGTGTTTTATGTA
GCGATAAACGAGTTTTTGATGTAAGGTATGCAGGTGTGTAAGTCTTTTGGTTAGAAGACAAATCCAAAGT
CTACTTGTGGGGATGTTCGAAGGGGAAATACTTGTATTCTATAGGTCATATCTTGTTTTTATTGGCACAA
ATATAATTACATTAGCTTTTTGAGGGGGCAATAAACAGTAAACACGATGGTAATAATGGTAAAAAAAAAA
AACAAGCAGTTATTTCGGATATATGTCGGCTACTCCTTGCGTCGGGCCCGAAGTCTTAGAGCCAGATATG
CGAGCACCCGGAAGCTCACGATGAGAATGGCCAGACCATGATGAAATAACATAAGGTGGTCCCGTCGGCA
AGAGACATCCACTTAACGTATGCTTGCAATAAGTGCGAGTGAAAGGAATAGTATTCTGAGTGTCGTATTG
AGTCTGAGTGAGACAGCGATATGATTGTTGATTAACCCTTAGCATGTCCGTGGGGTTTGAATTAACTCAT
AATATTAATTAGACGAAATTATTTTTAAAGTTTTATTTTTAATAATTTGCGAGTACGCAAAGCTTGGCTG
CATCCAACGCGTTGGGAGCTCTCCGGATCCAAGCTGGCCGCGGCTCGATCCGCTTGCATGCCTGCAGGTC
GGAGTACTGTCCTCCGAGCGGAGTACTGTCCTCCGAGCGGAGTACTGTCCTCCGAGCGGAGTACTGTCCT
CCGAGCGGAGTACTGTCCTCCGAGCGGAAGCTTGCATGCCTGCAGGKCGGAGTACTGTCCTCCGAGCGGA
GTACTGTCCTCCGAGCGGAGTACTGTCCTCCGAGCGGAGTACTGTCCTCCGAGCGGAGTACTGTCCTCCG
AGCGGAGACTCTAGCGAGCGCCGGAGTATAAATAGAGGCGCTTCGTCTACGGAGCGACAATTCAATTCAA
ACAAGCAAAGTGAACACGTCGCTAAGCGAAAGCTAAGCAAATAAACAAGCGCAGCTGAACAAGCTAAACA
ATCTGCAGTAAAGTGCAAGTTAAAGTGAATCAATTAAAAGTAACCAGCAACCAAGTAAATCAACTGCAAC
TACTGAAATCTGCCAAGAAGTAATTATTGAATACAAGAAGAGAACTCTGAATAGGGAATTGGGAATTCGT
TAACAGATCTATGATGTGGTGCAAAACAGTGATAGTGTTGCTGGCGACAGTCGGCTTTATTAGTGCCGAG
GTTAGATCTATGTCCAAAGGAGAAGAACTGTTTACCGGTGTTGTGCCAATTTTGGTTGAACTCGATGGTG
ATGTCAACGGACATAAGTTCTCAGTGAGAGGCGAAGGAGAAGGTGACGCCACCATTGGAAAATTGACTCT
TAAATTCATCTGTACTACTGGTAAACTTCCTGTACCATGGCCGACTCTCGTAACAACGCTTACGTACGGA
GTTCAGTGCTTTTCGAGATACCCAGACCATATGAAAAGACATGACTTTTTTAAGTCGGCTATGCCTGAAG
GTTACGTGCAAGAAAGAACAATTTCGTTCAAAGATGATGGAAAATATAAAACTAGAGCAGTTGTTAAATT
TGAAGGAGATACTTTGGTTAACCGCATTGAACTGAAAGGAACAGATTTTAAAGAAGATGGTAATATTCTT
GGACACAAACTCGAATACAATTTTAATAGTCATAACGTATACATCACTGCTGATAAGCAAAAGAACGGAA
TTAAAGCGAATTTCACAGTACGCCATAATGTAGAAGATGGCAGTGTTCAACTTGCCGACCATTACCAACA
AAACACCCCTATTGGAGACGGTCCGGTACTTCTTCCTGATAATCACTACCTCTCAACACAAACAGTCCTG
AGCAAAGATCCAAATGAAAAAGGAACAGGTGGCGGCGGAAGTTAGTCTAGAGGATCTTTGTGAAGGAACC
TTACTTCTGTGGTGTGACATAATTGGACAAACTACCTACAGAGATTTAAAGCTCTAAGGTAAATATAAAA
TTTTTAAGTGTATAATGTGTTAAACTACTGATTCTAATTGTTTGTGTATTTTAGATTCCAACCTATGGAA
CTGATGAATGGGAGCAGTGGTGGAATGCCTTTAATGAGGAAAACCTGTTTTGCTCAGAAGAAATGCCATC
TAGTGATGATGAGGCTACTGCTGACTCTCAACATTCTACTCCTCCAAAAAAGAAGAGAAAGGTAGAAGAC
CCCAAGGACTTTCCTTCAGAATTGCTAAGTTTTTTGAGTCATGCTGTGTTTAGTAATAGAACTCTTGCTT
GCTTTGCTATTTACACCACAAAGGAAAAAGCTGCACTGCTATACAAGAAAATTATGGAAAAATATTTGAT
GTATAGTGCCTTGACTAGAGATCATAATCAGCCATACCACATTTGTAGAGGTTTTACTTGCTTTAAAAAA
CCTCCCACACCTCCCCCTGAACCTGAAACATAAAATGAATGCAATTGTTGTTGTTAACTTGTTTATTGCA
GCTTATAATGGTTACAAATAAAGCAATAGCATCACAAATTTCACAAATAAAGCATTTTTTTCACTGCATT
CTAGTTGTGGTTTGTCCAAACTCATCAATGTATCTTATCATGTCTGGATCCACTAGAAGGCCTAATTCTA
GTATGTATGTAAGTTAATAAAACCCATTTTTGCGGAAAGTAGATAAAAAAAACATTTTTTTTTTTTACTG
CACTGGATATCATTGAACTTATCTGATCAGTTTTAAATTTACTTCGATCCAAGGGTATTTGATGTACCAG
GTTCTTTCGATTACCTCTCACTCAAAATGACATTCCACTCAAAGTCAGCGCTGTTTGCCTCCTTCTCTGT
CCACAGAAATATCGCCGTCTCTTTCGCCGCTGCGTCCGCTATCTCTTTCGCCACCGTTTGTAGCGTTACG
TAGCGTCAATGTCCGCCTTCAGTTGCATTTTGTCAGCGGTTTCGTGACGAAGCTCCAAGCGGTTTACGCC
ATCAATTAAACACAAAGTGCTGTGCCAAAACTCCTCTCGCTTCTTATTTTTGTTTGTTTTTTGAGTGATT
GGGGTGGTGATTGGTTTTGGGTGGGTAAGCAGGGGAAAGTGTGAAAAATCCCGGCAATGGGCCAAGAGGA
TCAGGAGCTATTAATTCGCGGAGGCAGCAAACACCCATCTGCCGAGCATCTGAACAATGTGAGTAGTACA
TGTGCATACATCTTAAGTTCACTTGATCTATAGGAACTGCGATTGCAACATCAAATTGTCTGCGGCGTGA
GAACTGCGACCCACAAAAATCCCAAACCGCAATTGCACAAACAAATAGTGACACGAAACAGATTATTCTG
GTAGCTGTTCTCGCTATATAAGACAATTTTTGAGATCATATCATGATCAAGACATCTAAAGGCATTCATT
TTCGACTATATTCTTTTTTACAAAAAATATAACAACCAGATATTTTAAGCTGATCCTAGATGCACAAAAA
ATAAATAAAAGTATAAACCTACTTCGTAGGATACTTCGGGGTACTTTTTGTTCGGGGTTAGATGAGCATA
ACGCTTGTAGTTGATATTTGAGATCCCCTATCATTGCAGGGTGACAGCGGAGCGGCTTCGCAGAGCTGCA
TTAACCAGGGCTTCGGGCAGGCCAAAAACTACGGCACGCTCCGGCCACCCAGTCCGCCGGAGGACTCCGG
TTCAGGGAGCGGCCAACTAGCCGAGAACCTCACCTATGCCTGGCACAATATGGACATCTTTGGGGCGGTC
AATCAGCCGGGCTCCGGATGGCGGCAGCTGGTCAACCGGACACGCGGACTATTCTGCAACGAGCGACACA
TACCGGCGCCCAGGAAACATTTGCTCAAGAACGGTGAGTTTCTATTCGCAGTCGGCTGATCTGTGTGAAA
TCTTAATAAAGGGTCCAATTACCAATTTGAAACTCAGTTTGCGGCGTGGCCTATCCGGGCGAACTTTTGG
CCGTGATGGGCAGTTCCGGTGCCGGAAAGACGACCCTGCTGAATGCCCTTGCCTTTCGATCGCCGCAGGG
CATCCAAGTATCGCCATCCGGGATGCGACTGCTCAATGGCCAACCTGTGGACGCCAAGGAGATGCAGGCC
AGGTGCGCCTATGTCCAGCAGGATGACCTCTTTATCGGCTCCCTAACGGCCAGGGAACACCTGATTTTCC
AAGCCATGGTGCGGATGCCACGACATCTGACCTATCGGCAGCGAGTGGCCCGCGTGGATCAGGTGATCCA
GGAGCTTTCGCTCAGCAAATGTCAGCACACGATCATCGGTGTGCCCGGCAGGGTGAAAGGTCTGTCCGGC
GGAGAAAGGAAGCGTCTGGCATTCGCCTCCGAGGCTCTAACCGATCCGCCGCTTCTGATCTGCGATGAGC
CCACCTCCGGACTGGACTCCTTTACCGCCCACAGCGTCGTCCAGGTGCTGAAGAAGCTGTCGCAGAAGGG
CAAGACCGTCATCCTGACCATTCATCAGCCGTCTTCCGAGCTGTTTGAGCTCTTTGACAAGATCCTTCTG
ATGGCCGAGGGCAGGGTAGCTTTCTTGGGCACTCCCAGCGAAGCCGTCGACTTCTTTTCCTAGTGAGTTC
GATGTGTTTATTAAGGGTATCTAGTATTACATAACATCTCAACTCCTATCCAGCGTGGGTGCCCAGTGTC
CTACCAACTACAATCCGGCGGACTTTTACGTACAGGTGTTGGCCGTTGTGCCCGGACGGGAGATCGAGTC
CCGTGATCGGATCGCCAAGATATGCGACAATTTTGCCATTAGCAAAGTAGCCCGGGATATGGAGCAGTTG
TTGGCCACCAAAAATCTGGAGAAGCCACTGGAGCAGCCGGAGAATGGGTACACCTACAAGGCCACCTGGT
TCATGCAGTTCCGGGCGGTCCTGTGGCGATCCTGGCTGTCGGTGCTCAAGGAACCACTCCTCGTAAAAGT
GCGACTTATTCAGACAACGGTGAGTGGTTCCAGTGGAAACAAATGATATAACGCTTACAATTCTTGGAAA
CAAATTCGCTAGATTTTAGATAGAATTGCCTGATTCCACACCCTTCTTAGTTTTTTTCAATGAGATGTAT
AGTTTATAGTTTTGCAGAAGATAAATAAATTTCATTTAACTCGCGAATATTAATGAGATGCGAGTAACAT
TTTAATTTGCAGATGGTTGCCATCTTGATTGGCCTCATCTTTTTGGGCCAACAACTCACGCAAGTGGGTG
TGATGAATATCAACGGAGCCATCTTCCTCTTCCTGACCAACATGACCTTTCAAAACGTCTTTGCCACGAT
AAATGTAAGTCATGTTTAGAATACATTTGCATTTCAATAATTTACTAACTTTCTAATGAATCGATTCGAT
TTAGGTGTTCACCTCAGAGCTGCCAGTTTTTATGAGGGAGGCCCGAAGTCGACTTTATCGCTGTGACACA
TACTTTCTGGGCAAAACGATTGCCGAATTGCCGCTTTTTCTCACAGTGCCACTGGTCTTCACGGCGATTG
CCTATCCGATGATCGGACTGCGGGCCGGAGTGCTGCACTTCTTCAACTGCCTGGCGCTGGTCACTCTGGT
GGCCAATGTGTCAACGTCCTTCGGATATCTAATATCCTGCGCCAGCTCCTCGACCTCGATGGCGCTGTCT
GTGGGTCCGCCGGTTATCATACCATTCCTGCTCTTTGGCGGCTTCTTCTTGAACTCGGGCTCGGTGCCAG
TATACCTCAAATGGTTGTCGTACCTCTCATGGTTCCGTTACGCCAACGAGGGTCTGCTGATTAACCAATG
GGCGGACGTGGAGCCGGGCGAAATTAGCTGCACATCGTCGAACACCACGTGCCCCAGTTCGGGCAAGGTC
ATCCTGGAGACGCTTAACTTCTCCGCCGCCGATCTGCCGCTGGACTACGTGGGTCTGGCCATTCTCATCG
TGAGCTTCCGGGTGCTCGCATATCTGGCTCTAAGACTTCGGGCCCGACGCAAGGAGTAGCCGACATATAT
CCGAAATAACTGCTTGTTTTTTTTTTTTACCATTATTACCATCGTGTTTACTGTTTATTGCCCCCTCAAA
AAGCTAATGTAATTATATTTGTGCCAATAAAAACAAGATATGACCTATAGAATACAAGTATTTCCCCTTC
GAACATCCCCACAAGTAGACTTTGGATTTGTCTTCTAACCAAAAGACTTACACACCTGCATACCTTACAT
CAAAAACTCGTTTATCGCTACATAAAACACCGGGATATATTTTTTATATACATACTTTTCAAATCGCGCG
CCCTCTTCATAATTCACCTCCACCACACCACGTTTCGTAGTTGCTCTTTCGCTGTCTCCCACCCGCTCTC
CGCAACACATTCACCTTTTGTTCGACGACCTTGGAGCGACTGTCGTTAGTTCCGCGCGATTCGGTTCGCT
CAAATGGTTCCGAGTGGTTCATTTCGTCTCAATAGAAATTAGTAATAAATATTTGTATGTACAATTTATT
TGCTCCAATATATTTGTATATATTTCCCTCACAGCTATATTTATTCTAATTTAATATTATGACTTTTTAA
GGTAATTTTTTGTGACCTGTTCGGAGTGATTAGCGTTACAATTTGAACTGAAAGTGACATCCAGTGTTTG
TTCCTTGTGTAGATGCATCTCAAAAAAATGGTGGGCATAATAGTGTTGTTTATATATATCAAAAATAACA
ACTATAATAATAAGAATACATTTAATTTAGAAAATGCTTGGATTTCACTGGAACTAGAATTAATTCGGCT
GCTGCTCTAAACGACGCATTTCGTACTCCAAAGTACGAATTTTTTCCCTCAAGCTCTTATTTTCATTAAA
CAATGAACAGGACCTAACGCACAGTCACGTTATTGTTTACATAAATGATTTTTTTTACTATTCAAACTTA
CTCTGTTTGTGTACTCCCACTGGTATAGCCTTCTTTTATCTTTTCTGGTTCAGGCTCTATCACTTTACTA
GGTACGGCATCTGCGTTGAGTCGCCTCCTTTTAAATGTCTGACCTTTTGCAGGTGCAGCCTTCCACTGCG
AATCATTAAAGTGGGTATCACAAATTTGGGAGTTTTCACCAAGGCTGCACCCAAGGCTCTGCTCCCACAA
TTTTCTCTTAATAGCACACTTCGGCACGTGAATTAATTTTACTCCAGTCACAGCTTTGCAGCAAAATTTG
CAATATTTCATTTTTTTTTATTCCACGTAAGGGTTAATGTTTTCAAAAAAAAATTCGTCCGCACACAACC
TTTCCTCTCAACAAGCAAACGTGCACTGAATTTAAGTGTATACTTCGGTAAGCTTCGGCTATCGACGGGA
CCACCTTATGTTATTTCATCATG
